>Addgene plasmid #42311 | pEGFP VAMP8 | addgene full sequence | sequence record 424762 | Addgene NGS Result
TTTTGCAAAGATCGATCAAGAGACAGGATGAGGATCGTTTCGCATGATTGAACAAGATGGATTGCACGCA
GGTTCTCCGGCCGCTTGGGTGGAGAGGCTATTCGGCTATGACTGGGCACAACAGACAATCGGCTGCTCTG
ATGCCGCCGTGTTCCGGCTGTCAGCGCAGGGGCGCCCGGTTCTTTTTGTCAAGACCGACCTGTCCGGTGC
CCTGAATGAACTGCAAGACGAGGCAGCGCGGCTATCGTGGCTGGCCACGACGGGCGTTCCTTGCGCAGCT
GTGCTCGACGTTGTCACTGAAGCGGGAAGGGACTGGCTGCTATTGGGCGAAGTGCCGGGGCAGGATCTCC
TGTCATCTCACCTTGCTCCTGCCGAGAAAGTATCCATCATGGCTGATGCAATGCGGCGGCTGCATACGCT
TGATCCGGCTACCTGCCCATTCGACCACCAAGCGAAACATCGCATCGAGCGAGCACGTACTCGGATGGAA
GCCGGTCTTGTCGATCAGGATGATCTGGACGAAGAGCATCAGGGGCTCGCGCCAGCCGAACTGTTCGCCA
GGCTCAAGGCGAGCATGCCCGACGGCGAGGATCTCGTCGTGACCCATGGCGATGCCTGCTTGCCGAATAT
CATGGTGGAAAATGGCCGCTTTTCTGGATTCATCGACTGTGGCCGGCTGGGTGTGGCGGACCGCTATCAG
GACATAGCGTTGGCTACCCGTGATATTGCTGAAGAGCTTGGCGGCGAATGGGCTGACCGCTTCCTCGTGC
TTTACGGTATCGCCGCTCCCGATTCGCAGCGCATCGCCTTCTATCGCCTTCTTGACGAGTTCTTCTGAGC
GGGACTCTGGGGTTCGAAATGACCGACCAAGCGACGCCCAACCTGCCATCACGAGATTTCGATTCCACCG
CCGCCTTCTATGAAAGGTTGGGCTTCGGAATCGTTTTCCGGGACGCCGGCTGGATGATCCTCCAGCGCGG
GGATCTCATGCTGGAGTTCTTCGCCCACCCTAGGGGGAGGCTAACTGAAACACGGAAGGAGACAATACCG
GAAGGAACCCGCGCTATGACGGCAATAAAAAGACAGAATAAAACGCACGGTGTTGGGTCGTTTGTTCATA
AACGCGGGGTTCGGTCCCAGGGCTGGCACTCTGTCGATACCCCACCGAGACCCCATTGGGGCCAATACGC
CCGCGTTTCTTCCTTTTCCCCACCCCACCCCCCAAGTTCGGGTGAAGGCCCAGGGCTCGCAGCCAACGTC
GGGGCGGCAGGCCCTGCCATAGCCTCAGGTTACTCATATATACTTTAGATTGATTTAAAACTTCATTTTT
AATTTAAAAGGATCTAGGTGAAGATCCTTTTTGATAATCTCATGACCAAAATCCCTTAACGTGAGTTTTC
GTTCCACTGAGCGTCAGACCCCGTAGAAAAGATCAAAGGATCTTCTTGAGATCCTTTTTTTCTGCGCGTA
ATCTGCTGCTTGCAAACAAAAAAACCACCGCTACCAGCGGTGGTTTGTTTGCCGGATCAAGAGCTACCAA
CTCTTTTTCCGAAGGTAACTGGCTTCAGCAGAGCGCAGATACCAAATACTGTTCTTCTAGTGTAGCCGTA
GTTAGGCCACCACTTCAAGAACTCTGTAGCACCGCCTACATACCTCGCTCTGCTAATCCTGTTACCAGTG
GCTGCTGCCAGTGGCGATAAGTCGTGTCTTACCGGGTTGGACTCAAGACGATAGTTACCGGATAAGGCGC
AGCGGTCGGGCTGAACGGGGGGTTCGTGCACACAGCCCAGCTTGGAGCGAACGACCTACACCGAACTGAG
ATACCTACAGCGTGAGCTATGAGAAAGCGCCACGCTTCCCGAAGGGAGAAAGGCGGACAGGTATCCGGTA
AGCGGCAGGGTCGGAACAGGAGAGCGCACGAGGGAGCTTCCAGGGGGAAACGCCTGGTATCTTTATAGTC
CTGTCGGGTTTCGCCACCTCTGACTTGAGCGTCGATTTTTGTGATGCTCGTCAGGGGGGCGGAGCCTATG
GAAAAACGCCAGCAACGCGGCCTTTTTACGGTTCCTGGCCTTTTGCTGGCCTTTTGCTCACATGTTCTTT
CCTGCGTTATCCCCTGATTCTGTGGATAACCGTATTACCGCCATGCATTAGTTATTAATAGTAATCAATT
ACGGGGTCATTAGTTCATAGCCCATATATGGAGTTCCGCGTTACATAACTTACGGTAAATGGCCCGCCTG
GCTGACCGCCCAACGACCCCCGCCCATTGACGTCAATAATGACGTATGTTCCCATAGTAACGCCAATAGG
GACTTTCCATTGACGTCAATGGGTGGAGTATTTACGGTAAACTGCCCACTTGGCAGTACATCAAGTGTAT
CATATGCCAAGTACGCCCCCTATTGACGTCAATGACGGTAAATGGCCCGCCTGGCATTATGCCCAGTACA
TGACCTTATGGGACTTTCCTACTTGGCAGTACATCTACGTATTAGTCATCGCTATTACCATGGTGATGCG
GTTTTGGCAGTACATCAATGGGCGTGGATAGCGGTTTGACTCACGGGGATTTCCAAGTCTCCACCCCATT
GACGTCAATGGGAGTTTGTTTTGGCACCAAAATCAACGGGACTTTCCAAAATGTCGTAACAACTCCGCCC
CATTGACGCAAATGGGCGGTAGGCGTGTACGGTGGGAGGTCTATATAAGCAGAGCTGGTTTAGTGAACCG
TCAGATCCGCTAGCGCTACCGGTCGCCACCATGGTGAGCAAGGGCGAGGAGCTGTTCACCGGGGTGGTGC
CCATCCTGGTCGAGCTGGACGGCGACGTAAACGGCCACAAGTTCAGCGTGTCCGGCGAGGGCGAGGGCGA
TGCCACCTACGGCAAGCTGACCCTGAAGTTCATCTGCACCACCGGCAAGCTGCCCGTGCCCTGGCCCACC
CTCGTGACCACCCTGACCTACGGCGTGCAGTGCTTCAGCCGCTACCCCGACCACATGAAGCAGCACGACT
TCTTCAAGTCCGCCATGCCCGAAGGCTACGTCCAGGAGCGCACCATCTTCTTCAAGGACGACGGCAACTA
CAAGACCCGCGCCGAGGTGAAGTTCGAGGGCGACACCCTGGTGAACCGCATCGAGCTGAAGGGCATCGAC
TTCAAGGAGGACGGCAACATCCTGGGGCACAAGCTGGAGTACAACTACAACAGCCACAACGTCTATATCA
TGGCCGACAAGCAGAAGAACGGCATCAAGGTGAACTTCAAGATCCGCCACAACATCGAGGACGGCAGCGT
GCAGCTCGCCGACCACTACCAGCAGAACACCCCCATCGGCGACGGCCCCGTGCTGCTGCCCGACAACCAC
TACCTGAGCACCCAGTCCGCCCTGAGCAAAGACCCCAACGAGAAGCGCGATCACATGGTCCTGCTGGAGT
TCGTGACCGCCGCCGGGATCACTCTCGGCATGGACGAGCTGTACAAGTACTCAGATCTCGAGCTCAAGCT
TCGAATTCTGCAGTCGACGGTACCGAGCTCGGATCCACTAGTAACGGCCGCCAGTGTGCTGGAATTCGCC
CTTATGGAGGAAGCCAGTGAAGGTGGAGGAAATGATCGTGTGCGGAACCTGCAAAGTGAGGTGGAGGGAG
TTAAGAATATTATGACCCAGAATGTGGAGCGGATCCTGGCCCGGGGGGAAAACTTGGAACATCTCCGCAA
CAAGACAGAGGATCTGGAAGCCACATCTGAGCACTTCAAGACGACATCGCAGAAGGTGGCTCGAAAATTC
TGGTGGAAGAACGTGAAGATGATTGTCCTTATCTGCGTGATTGTTTTTATCATCATCCTCTTCATTGTGC
TCTTTGCCACTGGTGCCTTCTCAAGGGCGAATTCTGCAGATGGGATCCACCGGATCTAGATAACTGATCA
TAATCAGCCATACCACATTTGTAGAGGTTTTACTTGCTTTAAAAAACCTCCCACACCTCCCCCTGAACCT
GAAACATAAAATGAATGCAATTGTTGTTGTTAACTTGTTTATTGCAGCTTATAATGGTTACAAATAAAGC
AATAGCATCACAAATTTCACAAATAAAGCATTTTTTTCACTGCATTCTAGTTGTGGTTTGTCCAAACTCA
TCAATGTATCTTAACGCGTAAATTGTAAGCGTTAATATTTTGTTAAAATTCGCGTTAAATTTTTGTTAAA
TCAGCTCATTTTTTAACCAATAGGCCGAAATCGGCAAAATCCCTTATAAATCAAAAGAATAGACCGAGAT
AGGGT
[37 nt withheld, positions 4276-4312]
AAAGAACGTGGACTCCAACGTCAAAGG
[49 nt withheld, positions 4340-4388]
T
[91 nt withheld, positions 4390-4480]
G
[124 nt withheld, positions 4482-4605]
CAGGTGGCACTTTTCGGGGAAATGTGCGCGGAACCCCTATTTGTTTATTTTTCTAAATACATTCAAATAT
GTATCCGCTCATGAGACAATAACCCTGATAAATGCTTCAATAATATTGAAAAAGGAAGAGTCCTGAGGCG
GAAAGAACCAGCTGTGGAATGTGTGTCAGTTAGGGTGTGGAAAGTCCCCAGGCTCCCCAGCAGGCAGAAG
TATGCAAAGCATGCATCTCAATTAGTCAGCAACCAGGTGTGGAAAGTCCCCAGGCTCCCCAGCAGGCAGA
AGTATGCAAAGCATGCATCTCAATTAGTCAGCAACCATAGTCCCGCCCCTAACTCCGCCCATCCCGCCCC
TAACTCCGCCCAGTTCCGCCCATTCTCCGCCCCATGGCTGACTAATTTTTTTTATTTATGCAGAGGCCGA
GGCCGCCTCGGCCTCTGAGCTATTCCAGAAGTAGTGAGGAGGCTTTTTTGGAGGCCTAGGC
Features (pLannotate 1.2.2; 15 found; start..end, strand, type, name):
     44..838     +  CDS            NeoR/KanR: aminoglycoside phosphotransferase from Tn5; aph(3')-II (or nptII); confers resistance to neomycin, kanamycin, and G418 (Geneticin®)
    859..1011    +  CDS            ble (fragment): BLE_KLEPN - Experimental evidence at protein level: Swiss-Prot protein existence level 1. Binding protein with a strong affinity to the bleomycin family of antibiotics. Binds to CL990; an antimitotic-antibiotic compound. From Klebsiella pneumoniae.
   1070..1117    +  polyA_signal   HSV TK poly(A) signal: herpes simplex virus thymidine kinase polyadenylation signal (Cole and Stacy, 1985)
   1208..1224    -  polyA_signal   bGH poly(A) signal (fragment): bovine growth hormone polyadenylation signal
   1446..2034    +  rep_origin     ori: high-copy-number ColE1/pMB1/pBR322/pUC origin of replication
   2209..2512    +  enhancer       CMV enhancer: human cytomegalovirus immediate early enhancer
   2513..2716    +  promoter       CMV promoter: human cytomegalovirus (CMV) immediate early promoter
   2761..3477    +  CDS            EGFP: EGFP is a basic (constitutively fluorescent) green fluorescent protein published in 1996, derived from Aequorea victoria. It is reported to be a rapidly-maturing weak dimer with moderate acid sensitivity.
   3479..3525    +  misc_feature   MCS (fragment): multiple cloning site
   3574..3873    +  CDS            VAMP8: VAMP8_HUMAN - Experimental evidence at protein level: Swiss-Prot protein existence level 1. SNAREs, soluble N-ethylmaleimide-sensitive factor-attachment protein receptors, are essential proteins for fusion of cellular membranes. SNAREs localized on opposing membranes assemble to form a trans-SNARE complex, an extended, parallel four alpha-helical bundle that drives membrane fusion. VAMP8 is a SNARE involved in autophagy through the direct control of autophagosome membrane fusion with the lysososome membrane via its interaction with the STX17-SNAP29 binary t- SNARE complex (PubMed:23217709, Pub
   3915..3999    +  CDS            large T antigen (fragment): large T antigen from SV40 (simian virus 40)
   4022..4143    +  polyA_signal   SV40 poly(A) signal: SV40 polyadenylation signal
   4177..4605    -  rep_origin     f1 ori (sequence partly withheld): f1 bacteriophage origin of replication; arrow indicates direction of (+) strand synthesis
   4632..4736    +  promoter       AmpR promoter: bla
   4738..9       +  promoter       SV40 promoter (across the origin): SV40 enhancer and early promoter
