[The description below was written by a language model from this plasmid's Addgene catalogue record and pLannotate feature annotations shown in this document.]
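Description:
pEGFP VAMP8 is a mammalian expression plasmid built on the Clontech pEGFP-C3 backbone, carrying human VAMP8 (vesicle-associated membrane protein 8, also called endobrevin) fused to the C-terminus of EGFP. The sequenced construct is 5,086 nt. It is maintained in E. coli at high copy through a pUC-type ColE1 origin, and it also carries an f1 phage origin. A single Tn5 aminoglycoside phosphotransferase gene (NeoR/KanR) serves for selection in both hosts. A bacterial bla-type promoter drives it for kanamycin resistance in bacteria, and the adjacent SV40 enhancer/early promoter drives it in mammalian cells, where it allows G418 selection of stable transfectants. This cassette ends with the HSV thymidine kinase polyadenylation signal. The short "ble", bGH poly(A) and SV40 large T antigen fragments in the feature table are probably partial matches to backbone sequence rather than functional elements.

The expression unit consists of the human CMV immediate-early enhancer and promoter, the EGFP coding sequence, a remnant of the multiple cloning site that acts as a linker, the VAMP8 open reading frame, and the SV40 polyadenylation signal. The insert was cloned between KpnI, which was retained, and SmaI, which was destroyed. Placing EGFP at the N-terminus leaves the C-terminal end of this SNARE protein free.

VAMP8 is a vesicular SNARE that takes part in membrane fusion. The associated publication concerns SNAREs in RBL-2H3 mast cells and the identification of a VAMP8-containing secretory compartment. This is consistent with using the plasmid to visualise VAMP8 localisation and trafficking by fluorescence microscopy in transfected mammalian cells.
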