Addgene plasmid #42311: pEGFP VAMP8
Depositing lab: Thierry Galli. Depositing organization: Delegation INSERM Paris 7. Publication: Soluble NSF attachment protein receptors (SNAREs) in RBL-2H3 mast cells: functional role of syntaxin 4 in exocytosis and identification of a vesicle-associated membrane protein 8-containing secretory compartment. Paumet F, Le Mao J, Martin S, Galli T, David B, Blank U, Roa M. J Immunol. 2000 Jun 1;164(11):5850-7. PubMed 10820264.
Backbone
  Vector backbone: pEGFP-C3
  Backbone manufacturer: Clontech
  Backbone size w/o insert (bp): 4700
  Vector type: Mammalian Expression
  Selectable markers: Neomycin (select with G418)
Growth in bacteria
  Bacterial resistance: Kanamycin, 50 μg/mL
  Growth temperature: 37°C
  Growth strain: DH5alpha
  Copy number: High Copy
Gene/Insert
  Gene/Insert name: VAMP 8 (alt names: vesicle-associated membrane protein 8; EDB; Endobrevin)
  Species: H. sapiens (human)
  GenBank ID: NM_003761.4 NP_003752.2
  Entrez Gene: VAMP8 (a.k.a. EDB, VAMP-8)
  Promoter: CMV
  Tag / fusion protein: EGFP (N terminal on backbone)
  Cloning method: Restriction Enzyme; 5′ cloning site KpnI (not destroyed); 3′ cloning site SmaI (destroyed during cloning)
  Sequencing primers: 5′ EGFP-C; CMV-F; 3′ SV40-pA-R
Terms and licenses: Academic/Nonprofit Terms; Industry Terms: Not Available to Industry
How to cite: pEGFP VAMP8 was a gift from Thierry Galli (Addgene plasmid # 42311 ; http://n2t.net/addgene:42311 ; RRID:Addgene_42311)
