>Addgene plasmid #42311 | pEGFP VAMP8 | addgene partial sequence | sequence record 59674 | SV40-pA-R
TTATAAGCTGCAATAAACAAGTTAACAACAACAATTGCATTCATTTTATGTTTCAGGTTCAGGGGGAGGT
GTGGGAGGTTTTTTAAAGCAAGTAAAACCTCTACAAATGTGGTATGGCTGATTATGATCAGTTATCTAGA
TCCGGTGGATCCCATCTGCAGAATTCGCCCTTGAGAAGGCACCAGTGGCAAAGAGCACAATGAAGAGGAT
GATGATAAAAACAATCACGCAGATAAGGACAATCATCTTCACGTTCTTCCACCAGAATTTTCGAGCCACC
TTCTGCGATGTCGTCTTGAAGTGCTCAGATGTGGCTTCCAGATCCTCTGTCTTGTTGCGGAGATGTTCCA
AGTTTTCCCCCCGGGCCAGGATCCGCTCCACATTCTGGGTCATAATATTCTTAACTCCCTCCACCTCACT
TTGCAGGTTCCGCACACGATCATTTCCTCCACCTTCACTGGCTTCCTCCATAAGGGCGAATTCCAGCACA
CTGGCGGCCGTTACTAGTGGATCCGAGCTCGGTACCGTCGACTGCAGAATTCGAAGCTTGAGCTCGAGAT
CTGAGTACTTGTACAGCTCGTCCATGCCGAGAGTGATCCCGGCGGCGGTCACGAACTCCAGCAGGACCAT
GTGATCGCGCTTCTCGTTGGGGTCTTTGCTCAGGGCGGACTGGGTGCTCAGGTAGTGGTTGTCGGGCAGC
AGCACGGGGCCGTCGCCGATGGGGGTGTTCTGCTGGTAGTGGTCGGCGAGCTGCACGCTGCCGTCCTCGA
TGTTGTGGCGGATCTTGAAGTTCACCTTGATGCCGTTCTTCTGCTTGTCGGCCATGATATAGACGTTGTG
GCTGTTGTAGTTGTACTCCAGCTTGTGCCCCAGGATGTTGCCGTCCTCCTTGAAGTCGATGCCCTTCAGC
TCGATGCGGTTCACCAGGGTGTCGCCCTCGAACTTCACCTCGGCGCGGGTCTTGTAGTTGCCGTCGTCCT
TGA
